Addgene plasmid #38256: pET22b-CPDBamHI-Leu
Purpose: (Empty Backbone)
Depositing lab: Matthew Bogyo & Aimee Shen. Depositing organization: Stanford University. Publication: Simplified, enhanced protein purification using an inducible, autoprocessing enzyme tag. Shen A, Lupardus PJ, Morell M, Ponder EL, Sadaghiani AM, Garcia KC, Bogyo M. PLoS One. 2009 Dec 2;4(12):e8119. 10.1371/journal.pone.0008119 PubMed 19956581.
Backbone
  Vector backbone: pET22b
  Backbone manufacturer: Novagen
  Backbone size (bp): 6114
  Modifications to backbone: Vibrio cholerae MARTX toxin (rtxA, vc1451) cysteine protease domain (CPD) (amino acids 3444-3650) cloned into BamHI and XhoI sites in backbone to create fusions with target protein of interest
  Vector type: Bacterial Expression
  Promoter: T7
  Tag / fusion protein: Vibrio cholerae MARTX toxin cysteine protease domain (CPD) (C terminal on backbone); 6xHis (C terminal on backbone)
Growth in bacteria
  Bacterial resistance: Ampicillin, 100 μg/mL
  Growth temperature: 37°C
  Growth strain: DH5alpha
  Copy number: Low Copy
Gene/Insert
  Cloning method: Restriction Enzyme
  Sequencing primers: 5′ T7 promoter; 3′ T7 terminator
Terms and licenses: Academic/Nonprofit Terms; Industry Terms: Not Available to Industry
Depositor comments: For protein purification, target protein of interest should be cloned into NdeI and BamHI sites to create fusion with Vibrio cholerae MARTX toxin cysteine protease domain (CPD) Note that the P1 Leu for cleavage must be encoded in the 3' cloning primer of the target gene.
How to cite: pET22b-CPDBamHI-Leu was a gift from Matthew Bogyo & Aimee Shen (Addgene plasmid # 38256 ; http://n2t.net/addgene:38256 ; RRID:Addgene_38256)
