[The description below was written by a language model from this plasmid's Addgene catalogue record and pLannotate feature annotations shown in this document.]
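Description:
pET22b-CPDBamHI-Leu is an empty bacterial expression backbone derived from Novagen's pET22b, designed for producing recombinant proteins in E. coli as C-terminal fusions to a self-cleaving purification tag. It carries the pBR322-type origin together with the rop gene and bom region, consistent with its listing as a low-copy plasmid, an f1 origin, and a β-lactamase gene for ampicillin selection. Expression is driven by a T7 promoter followed by a lac operator and the phage T7 gene 10 ribosome binding site, with a plasmid-borne lacI gene supplying repressor, so transcription depends on T7 RNA polymerase and is IPTG-inducible; a T7 terminator closes the cassette. Short annotated tetracycline-resistance fragments and a small hit to a T7 gene 10-derived tag near the terminator appear to be backbone remnants rather than functional parts.

The distinguishing element is the cysteine protease domain (CPD) of the Vibrio cholerae MARTX toxin (rtxA, residues 3444–3650), inserted between the BamHI and XhoI sites and followed in frame by a 6xHis tag (annotated as a fragment of a longer His tag). A gene of interest is cloned between NdeI and BamHI to give a target–CPD–His fusion. The pelB leader annotated upstream in the empty vector lies in the region this insertion would be expected to replace, although the record does not say so explicitly. The depositors note that the P1 leucine needed for cleavage is not supplied by the vector and must be encoded in the 3′ cloning primer of the target. According to the associated publication's title, the CPD serves as an inducible, autoprocessing enzyme tag for simplified protein purification: the fusion can be captured through the His tag and the target released by triggered self-cleavage. The record does not name the inducer.
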