Features (pLannotate 1.2.2; 20 found; start..end, strand, type, name):
     12..467     +  rep_origin     f1 ori (sequence partly withheld): f1 bacteriophage origin of replication; arrow indicates direction of (+) strand synthesis
    494..598     +  promoter       AmpR promoter: bla
    599..1459    +  CDS            AmpR: β-lactamase; bla; confers resistance to ampicillin, carbenicillin, and related antibiotics
   1630..2218    +  rep_origin     ori: high-copy-number ColE1/pMB1/pBR322/pUC origin of replication
   2404..2546    -  misc_feature   bom: basis of mobility region from pBR322
   2648..2839    -  CDS            rop: Rop protein, which maintains plasmids at low copy number; rop
   2856..3236    +  CDS            YPB1_ECOLX: Protein predicted: Swiss-Prot protein existence level 4. From Escherichia coli.
   3308..3599    -  CDS            TcR (fragment): tetracycline efflux protein; tet; confers resistance to tetracycline
   3614..3635    -  protein_bind   CAP binding site: CAP binding activates transcription in the presence of cAMP. E. coli catabolite activator protein
   3648..4730    -  CDS            lacI: lac repressor; lacI; The lac repressor binds to the lac operator to inhibit transcription in E. coli. This inhibition can be relieved by adding lactose or isopropyl-β-D-thiogalactopyranoside (IPTG).
   4731..4808    -  promoter       lacI promoter: lacI
   4816..5095    -  CDS            TcR (fragment): tetracycline efflux protein; tet; confers resistance to tetracycline
   5117..5135    +  promoter       T7 promoter: promoter for bacteriophage T7 RNA polymerase
   5136..5160    +  protein_bind   lac operator: The lac repressor binds to the lac operator to inhibit transcription in E. coli. This inhibition can be relieved by adding lactose or isopropyl-β-D-thiogalactopyranoside (IPTG). lac repressor encoded by lacI
   5175..5197    +  RBS            RBS: efficient ribosome binding site from bacteriophage T7 gene 10 (Olins and Rangwala, 1989)
   5205..5270    +  sig_peptide    pelB signal sequence: leader peptide for secretion; pelB (fragment)
   5297..5917    +  CDS            rtxA (fragment): MARTX_VIBCH - Also known as rtx From Vibrio cholerae serotype O1 (strain ATCC 39315 / El Tor Inaba N16961).
   5924..5941    +  CDS            9xHis (fragment): 9xHis affinity tag
   5951..6000    +  CDS            SET1 (fragment): solubility-enhancement tag derived from T7 phage gene 10B
   6008..6055    +  terminator     T7 terminator: transcription terminator for bacteriophage T7 RNA polymerase
>Addgene plasmid #38256 | pET22b-CPDBamHI-Leu | depositor full sequence | sequence record 48332 | pET22b-CPDBamHI-Leu sequence 6080 bps
TGGCGAATGGG
[124 nt withheld, positions 12-135]
C
[91 nt withheld, positions 137-227]
A
[49 nt withheld, positions 229-277]
CCTTTGACGTTGGAGTCCACGTTCTTT
[37 nt withheld, positions 305-341]
ACCCTATCTCGGTCTATTCTTTTGATTTATAAGGGATTTTGCCGATTTCGGCCTATTGGTTAAAAAATGA
GCTGATTTAACAAAAATTTAACGCGAATTTTAACAAAATATTAACGTTTACAATTTCAGGTGGCACTTTT
CGGGGAAATGTGCGCGGAACCCCTATTTGTTTATTTTTCTAAATACATTCAAATATGTATCCGCTCATGA
GACAATAACCCTGATAAATGCTTCAATAATATTGAAAAAGGAAGAGTATGAGTATTCAACATTTCCGTGT
CGCCCTTATTCCCTTTTTTGCGGCATTTTGCCTTCCTGTTTTTGCTCACCCAGAAACGCTGGTGAAAGTA
AAAGATGCTGAAGATCAGTTGGGTGCACGAGTGGGTTACATCGAACTGGATCTCAACAGCGGTAAGATCC
TTGAGAGTTTTCGCCCCGAAGAACGTTTTCCAATGATGAGCACTTTTAAAGTTCTGCTATGTGGCGCGGT
ATTATCCCGTATTGACGCCGGGCAAGAGCAACTCGGTCGCCGCATACACTATTCTCAGAATGACTTGGTT
GAGTACTCACCAGTCACAGAAAAGCATCTTACGGATGGCATGACAGTAAGAGAATTATGCAGTGCTGCCA
TAACCATGAGTGATAACACTGCGGCCAACTTACTTCTGACAACGATCGGAGGACCGAAGGAGCTAACCGC
TTTTTTGCACAACATGGGGGATCATGTAACTCGCCTTGATCGTTGGGAACCGGAGCTGAATGAAGCCATA
CCAAACGACGAGCGTGACACCACGATGCCTGCAGCAATGGCAACAACGTTGCGCAAACTATTAACTGGCG
AACTACTTACTCTAGCTTCCCGGCAACAATTAATAGACTGGATGGAGGCGGATAAAGTTGCAGGACCACT
TCTGCGCTCGGCCCTTCCGGCTGGCTGGTTTATTGCTGATAAATCTGGAGCCGGTGAGCGTGGGTCTCGC
GGTATCATTGCAGCACTGGGGCCAGATGGTAAGCCCTCCCGTATCGTAGTTATCTACACGACGGGGAGTC
AGGCAACTATGGATGAACGAAATAGACAGATCGCTGAGATAGGTGCCTCACTGATTAAGCATTGGTAACT
GTCAGACCAAGTTTACTCATATATACTTTAGATTGATTTAAAACTTCATTTTTAATTTAAAAGGATCTAG
GTGAAGATCCTTTTTGATAATCTCATGACCAAAATCCCTTAACGTGAGTTTTCGTTCCACTGAGCGTCAG
ACCCCGTAGAAAAGATCAAAGGATCTTCTTGAGATCCTTTTTTTCTGCGCGTAATCTGCTGCTTGCAAAC
AAAAAAACCACCGCTACCAGCGGTGGTTTGTTTGCCGGATCAAGAGCTACCAACTCTTTTTCCGAAGGTA
ACTGGCTTCAGCAGAGCGCAGATACCAAATACTGTCCTTCTAGTGTAGCCGTAGTTAGGCCACCACTTCA
AGAACTCTGTAGCACCGCCTACATACCTCGCTCTGCTAATCCTGTTACCAGTGGCTGCTGCCAGTGGCGA
TAAGTCGTGTCTTACCGGGTTGGACTCAAGACGATAGTTACCGGATAAGGCGCAGCGGTCGGGCTGAACG
GGGGGTTCGTGCACACAGCCCAGCTTGGAGCGAACGACCTACACCGAACTGAGATACCTACAGCGTGAGC
TATGAGAAAGCGCCACGCTTCCCGAAGGGAGAAAGGCGGACAGGTATCCGGTAAGCGGCAGGGTCGGAAC
AGGAGAGCGCACGAGGGAGCTTCCAGGGGGAAACGCCTGGTATCTTTATAGTCCTGTCGGGTTTCGCCAC
CTCTGACTTGAGCGTCGATTTTTGTGATGCTCGTCAGGGGGGCGGAGCCTATGGAAAAACGCCAGCAACG
CGGCCTTTTTACGGTTCCTGGCCTTTTGCTGGCCTTTTGCTCACATGTTCTTTCCTGCGTTATCCCCTGA
TTCTGTGGATAACCGTATTACCGCCTTTGAGTGAGCTGATACCGCTCGCCGCAGCCGAACGACCGAGCGC
AGCGAGTCAGTGAGCGAGGAAGCGGAAGAGCGCCTGATGCGGTATTTTCTCCTTACGCATCTGTGCGGTA
TTTCACACCGCATATATGGTGCACTCTCAGTACAATCTGCTCTGATGCCGCATAGTTAAGCCAGTATACA
CTCCGCTATCGCTACGTGACTGGGTCATGGCTGCGCCCCGACACCCGCCAACACCCGCTGACGCGCCCTG
ACGGGCTTGTCTGCTCCCGGCATCCGCTTACAGACAAGCTGTGACCGTCTCCGGGAGCTGCATGTGTCAG
AGGTTTTCACCGTCATCACCGAAACGCGCGAGGCAGCTGCGGTAAAGCTCATCAGCGTGGTCGTGAAGCG
ATTCACAGATGTCTGCCTGTTCATCCGCGTCCAGCTCGTTGAGTTTCTCCAGAAGCGTTAATGTCTGGCT
TCTGATAAAGCGGGCCATGTTAAGGGCGGTTTTTTCCTGTTTGGTCACTGATGCCTCCGTGTAAGGGGGA
TTTCTGTTCATGGGGGTAATGATACCGATGAAACGAGAGAGGATGCTCACGATACGGGTTACTGATGATG
AACATGCCCGGTTACTGGAACGTTGTGAGGGTAAACAACTGGCGGTATGGATGCGGCGGGACCAGAGAAA
AATCACTCAGGGTCAATGCCAGCGCTTCGTTAATACAGATGTAGGTGTTCCACAGGGTAGCCAGCAGCAT
CCTGCGATGCAGATCCGGAACATAATGGTGCAGGGCGCTGACTTCCGCGTTTCCAGACTTTACGAAACAC
GGAAACCGAAGACCATTCATGTTGTTGCTCAGGTCGCAGACGTTTTGCAGCAGCAGTCGCTTCACGTTCG
CTCGCGTATCGGTGATTCATTCTGCTAACCAGTAAGGCAACCCCGCCAGCCTAGCCGGGTCCTCAACGAC
AGGAGCACGATCATGCGCACCCGTGGGGCCGCCATGCCGGCGATAATGGCCTGCTTCTCGCCGAAACGTT
TGGTGGCGGGACCAGTGACGAAGGCTTGAGCGAGGGCGTGCAAGATTCCGAATACCGCAAGCGACAGGCC
GATCATCGTCGCGCTCCAGCGAAAGCGGTCCTCGCCGAAAATGACCCAGAGCGCTGCCGGCACCTGTCCT
ACGAGTTGCATGATAAAGAAGACAGTCATAAGTGCGGCGACGATAGTCATGCCCCGCGCCCACCGGAAGG
AGCTGACTGGGTTGAAGGCTCTCAAGGGCATCGGTCGAGATCCCGGTGCCTAATGAGTGAGCTAACTTAC
ATTAATTGCGTTGCGCTCACTGCCCGCTTTCCAGTCGGGAAACCTGTCGTGCCAGCTGCATTAATGAATC
GGCCAACGCGCGGGGAGAGGCGGTTTGCGTATTGGGCGCCAGGGTGGTTTTTCTTTTCACCAGTGAGACG
GGCAACAGCTGATTGCCCTTCACCGCCTGGCCCTGAGAGAGTTGCAGCAAGCGGTCCACGCTGGTTTGCC
CCAGCAGGCGAAAATCCTGTTTGATGGTGGTTAACGGCGGGATATAACATGAGCTGTCTTCGGTATCGTC
GTATCCCACTACCGAGATATCCGCACCAACGCGCAGCCCGGACTCGGTAATGGCGCGCATTGCGCCCAGC
GCCATCTGATCGTTGGCAACCAGCATCGCAGTGGGAACGATGCCCTCATTCAGCATTTGCATGGTTTGTT
GAAAACCGGACATGGCACTCCAGTCGCCTTCCCGTTCCGCTATCGGCTGAATTTGATTGCGAGTGAGATA
TTTATGCCAGCCAGCCAGACGCAGACGCGCCGAGACAGAACTTAATGGGCCCGCTAACAGCGCGATTTGC
TGGTGACCCAATGCGACCAGATGCTCCACGCCCAGTCGCGTACCGTCTTCATGGGAGAAAATAATACTGT
TGATGGGTGTCTGGTCAGAGACATCAAGAAATAACGCCGGAACATTAGTGCAGGCAGCTTCCACAGCAAT
GGCATCCTGGTCATCCAGCGGATAGTTAATGATCAGCCCACTGACGCGTTGCGCGAGAAGATTGTGCACC
GCCGCTTTACAGGCTTCGACGCCGCTTCGTTCTACCATCGACACCACCACGCTGGCACCCAGTTGATCGG
CGCGAGATTTAATCGCCGCGACAATTTGCGACGGCGCGTGCAGGGCCAGACTGGAGGTGGCAACGCCAAT
CAGCAACGACTGTTTGCCCGCCAGTTGTTGTGCCACGCGGTTGGGAATGTAATTCAGCTCCGCCATCGCC
GCTTCCACTTTTTCCCGCGTTTTCGCAGAAACGTGGCTGGCCTGGTTCACCACGCGGGAAACGGTCTGAT
AAGAGACACCGGCATACTCTGCGACATCGTATAACGTTACTGGTTTCACATTCACCACCCTGAATTGACT
CTCTTCCGGGCGCTATCATGCCATACCGCGAAAGGTTTTGCGCCATTCGATGGTGTCCGGGATCTCGACG
CTCTCCCTTATGCGACTCCTGCATTAGGAAGCAGCCCAGTAGTAGGTTGAGGCCGTTGAGCACCGCCGCC
GCAAGGAATGGTGCATGCAAGGAGATGGCGCCCAACAGTCCCCCGGCCACGGGGCCTGCCACCATACCCA
CGCCGAAACAAGCGCTCATGAGCCCGAAGTGGCGAGCCCGATCTTCCCCATCGGTGATGTCGGCGATATA
GGCGCCAGCAACCGCACCTGTGGCGCCGGTGATGCCGGCCACGATGCGTCCGGCGTAGAGGATCGAGATC
TCGATCCCGCGAAATTAATACGACTCACTATAGGGGAATTGTGAGCGGATAACAATTCCCCTCTAGAAAT
AATTTTGTTTAACTTTAAGAAGGAGATATACATATGAAATACCTGCTGCCGACCGCTGCTGCTGGTCTGC
TGCTCCTCGCTGCCCAGCCGGCGATGGCCATGGATATCGGAATTAATTCGGATCCGGAAAAATACTCCAT
AATCAAAATGTTAATAGCTGGGGCCCGATTACGGTTACACCAACGACAGATGGTGGTGAAACCCGCTTCG
ACGGTCAAATCATCGTTCAAATGGAAAACGACCCGGTAGTAGCAAAAGCGGCAGCCAATTTAGCAGGTAA
ACATGCTGAAAGCAGTGTGGTGGTGCAGCTCGATTCAGACGGCAACTATCGCGTGGTGTATGGCGATCCG
TCAAAACTGGATGGAAAGCTACGTTGGCAGTTGGTGGGGCATGGTCGCGACCACTCAGAAACTAACAATA
CTCGCTTAAGTGGTTACAGTGCCGATGAGTTGGCCGTGAAATTGGCCAAGTTCCAACAGTCGTTTAATCA
AGCCGAAAACATCAACAACAAACCGGATCACATCAGTATTGTTGGTTGTTCTTTGGTGAGTGACGACAAG
CAAAAAGGCTTTGGTCATCAGTTTATTAACGCGATGGATGCGAATGGTCTTCGTGTCGATGTCTCTGTTC
GTAGTTCTGAACTGGCCGTAGACGAGGCGGGACGTAAGCATACCAAGGACGCGAATGGCGATTGGGTTCA
AAAGGCAGAAAACAACAAAGTTTCGCTAAGCTGGGACGCGCAAGGTCTCGAGCACCACCACCACCACCAC
TGAGATCCGGCTGCTAACAAAGCCCGAAAGGAAGCTGAGTTGGCTGCTGCCACCGCTGAGCAATAACTAG
CATAACCCCTTGGGGCCTCTAAACGGGTCTTGAGGGGTTTTTTGCTGAAAGGAGGAACTATATCCGGAT
