>Addgene plasmid #38256 | pET22b-CPDBamHI-Leu | addgene partial sequence | sequence record 49641 | T7term 5'-GCTAGTTATTGCTCAGCGG-3'
GTTAGCAGCCGGATCTCAGTGGTGGTGGTGGTGGTGCTCGAGACCTTGCGCGTCCCAGCTTAGCGAAACT
TTGTTGTTTTCTGCCTTTTGAACCCAATCGCCATTCGCGTCCTTGGTATGCTTACGTCCCGCCTCGTCTA
CGGCCAGTTCAGAACTACGAACAGAGACATCGACACGAAGACCATTCGCATCCATCGCGTTAATAAACTG
ATGACCAAAGCCTTTTTGCTTGTCGTCACTCACCAAAGAACAACCAACAATACTGATGTGATCCGGTTTG
TTGTTGATGTTTTCGGCTTGATTAAACGACTGTTGGAACTTGGCCAATTTCACGGCCAACTCATCGGCAC
TGTAACCACTTAAGCGAGTATTGTTAGTTTCTGAGTGGTCGCGACCATGCCCCACCAACTGCCAACGTAG
CTTTCCATCCAGTTTTGACGGATCGCCATACACCACGCGATAGTTGCCGTCTGAATCGAGCTGCACCACC
ACACTGCTTTCAGCATGTTTACCTGCTAAATTGGCTGCCGCTTTTGCTACTACCGGGTCGTTTTCCATTT
GAACGATGATTTGACCGTCGAAGCGGGTTTCACCACCATCTGTCGTTGGTGTAACCGTAATCGGGCCCCA
GCTATTAACATTTTGATTATGGAGTATTTTTCCGGATCCGAATTAATTCCGATATCCATGGCCATCGCCG
GCTGGGCAGCGAGGAGCAGCAGACCAGCAGCAGCGGTCGGCAGCAGGTATTTCATATGTATATCTCCTTC
TT
